Addgene plasmid #136034: psiCHECK3-EIF3B-88nt-A:U-Hairpin
Purpose: EIF3B (465-552) 3'UTR with the main hairpin mutated to A and U nucleotides only inserted into the 3'UTR of Renilla luciferase in the psiCHECK3 plasmid
Depositing lab: Anthony Leung. Depositing organization: Johns Hopkins School of Public Health. Publication: Structure-Mediated RNA Decay by UPF1 and G3BP1. Fischer JW, Busa VF, Shao Y, Leung AKL. Mol Cell. 2020 Apr 2;78(1):70-84.e6. doi: 10.1016/j.molcel.2020.01.021. Epub 2020 Feb 3. PubMed 32017897.
Backbone
  Vector backbone: Modified psCHECK2
  Backbone manufacturer: Promega
  Modifications to backbone: Modified so both Renilla and Firefly luciferase contain an intron for RT-qPCR
  Vector type: Mammalian Expression, Luciferase
Growth in bacteria
  Bacterial resistance: Ampicillin, 100 μg/mL
  Growth temperature: 37°C
  Growth strain: DH5alpha
  Copy number: Unknown
Gene/Insert
  Gene/Insert name: EIF3B 3'UTR
  Species: H. sapiens (human)
  GenBank ID: NM_001037283.1
  Entrez Gene: EIF3B (a.k.a. EIF3-ETA, EIF3-P110, EIF3-P116, EIF3S9, PRT1)
Terms and licenses: Academic/Nonprofit Terms; Industry Terms: Not Available to Industry
How to cite: psiCHECK3-EIF3B-88nt-A:U-Hairpin was a gift from Anthony Leung (Addgene plasmid # 136034 ; http://n2t.net/addgene:136034 ; RRID:Addgene_136034)
