[The description below was written by a language model from this plasmid's Addgene catalogue record and pLannotate feature annotations shown in this document.]
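Description:
psiCHECK3-EIF3B-88nt-A:U-Hairpin is a dual-luciferase mammalian reporter plasmid built on a modified version of Promega's psiCHECK-2, here called psiCHECK3. It is propagated in E. coli through a high-copy ColE1/pUC-type origin and selected with ampicillin via the β-lactamase gene under its own bla promoter. The full sequence record is 6,575 nt.

The plasmid carries two independent reporter units. In the first, the SV40 enhancer/early promoter drives human codon-optimized Renilla luciferase (hRluc), preceded by a chimeric β-globin/immunoglobulin heavy chain intron and a T7 promoter, and terminated by a synthetic poly(A) signal. The test sequence sits in the Renilla 3'UTR, in the unannotated gap between the hRluc coding region and the poly(A) signal. It is an 88-nt segment of the human EIF3B 3'UTR (positions 465–552) in which the main hairpin has been mutated to consist only of A and U nucleotides. The second unit uses the HSV thymidine kinase promoter to express firefly luciferase (luc+), followed by an SV40 poly(A) signal. It serves as an internal normalization control from the same plasmid. The defining backbone modification is that the firefly cassette also contains the chimeric intron (and T7 promoter), so both transcripts are spliced. According to the record, this was done to support RT-qPCR, where spliced mRNA can be distinguished from plasmid DNA.

The construct is suited to measuring how this altered 3'UTR hairpin affects reporter expression and mRNA levels in transfected mammalian cells. The associated publication concerns structure-mediated RNA decay involving UPF1 and G3BP1.
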