Features (pLannotate 1.2.2; 14 found; start..end, strand, type, name):
     97..229     +  intron         chimeric intron: chimera between introns from human β-globin and immunoglobulin heavy chain genes
    274..292     +  promoter       T7 promoter: promoter for bacteriophage T7 RNA polymerase
    302..1237    +  CDS            hRluc: Renilla luciferase human codon-optimized
   1373..1421    +  polyA_signal   poly(A) signal: synthetic polyadenylation signal
   1430..2181    +  promoter       HSV TK promoter: herpes simplex virus thymidine kinase promoter
   2251..2383    +  intron         chimeric intron: chimera between introns from human β-globin and immunoglobulin heavy chain genes
   2428..2446    +  promoter       T7 promoter: promoter for bacteriophage T7 RNA polymerase
   2461..4113    +  CDS            luciferase: firefly luciferase; luc+; enhanced luc+ version of the luciferase gene AAS38485.1 42718124.0
   4138..4259    -  polyA_signal   SV40 poly(A) signal: SV40 polyadenylation signal
   4282..4350    -  CDS            large T antigen (fragment): large T antigen from SV40 (simian virus 40)
   4392..4496    +  promoter       AmpR promoter: bla
   4497..5357    +  CDS            AmpR: β-lactamase; bla; confers resistance to ampicillin, carbenicillin, and related antibiotics
   5528..6116    +  rep_origin     ori: high-copy-number ColE1/pMB1/pBR322/pUC origin of replication
   6245..27      +  promoter       SV40 promoter (across the origin): SV40 enhancer and early promoter
>Addgene plasmid #136034 | psiCHECK3-EIF3B-88nt-A:U-Hairpin | addgene full sequence | sequence record 269661 | Addgene NGS Result
TTTTTTGGAGGCCTAGGCTTTTGCAAAAAGCTTGATTCTTCTGACACAACAGTCTCGAACTTAAGCTGCA
GAAGTTGGTCGTGAGGCACTGGGCAGGTAAGTATCAAGGTTACAAGACAGGTTTAAGGAGACCAATAGAA
ACTGGGCTTGTCGAGACAGAGAAGACTCTTGCGTTTCTGATAGGCACCTATTGGTCTTACTGACATCCAC
TTTGCCTTTCTCTCCACAGGTGTCCACTCCCAGTTCAATTACAGCTCTTAAGGCTAGAGTACTTAATACG
ACTCACTATAGGCTAGCCACCATGGCTTCCAAGGTGTACGACCCCGAGCAACGCAAACGCATGATCACTG
GGCCTCAGTGGTGGGCTCGCTGCAAGCAAATGAACGTGCTGGACTCCTTCATCAACTACTATGATTCCGA
GAAGCACGCCGAGAACGCCGTGATTTTTCTGCATGGTAACGCTGCCTCCAGCTACCTGTGGAGGCACGTC
GTGCCTCACATCGAGCCCGTGGCTAGATGCATCATCCCTGATCTGATCGGAATGGGTAAGTCCGGCAAGA
GCGGGAATGGCTCATATCGCCTCCTGGATCACTACAAGTACCTCACCGCTTGGTTCGAGCTGCTGAACCT
TCCAAAGAAAATCATCTTTGTGGGCCACGACTGGGGGGCTTGTCTGGCCTTTCACTACTCCTACGAGCAC
CAAGACAAGATCAAGGCCATCGTCCATGCTGAGAGTGTCGTGGACGTGATCGAGTCCTGGGACGAGTGGC
CTGACATCGAGGAGGATATCGCCCTGATCAAGAGCGAAGAGGGCGAGAAAATGGTGCTTGAGAATAACTT
CTTCGTCGAGACCATGCTCCCAAGCAAGATCATGCGGAAACTGGAGCCTGAGGAGTTCGCTGCCTACCTG
GAGCCATTCAAGGAGAAGGGCGAGGTTAGACGGCCTACCCTCTCCTGGCCTCGCGAGATCCCTCTCGTTA
AGGGAGGCAAGCCCGACGTCGTCCAGATTGTCCGCAACTACAACGCCTACCTTCGGGCCAGCGACGATCT
GCCTAAGATGTTCATCGAGTCCGACCCTGGGTTCTTTTCCAACGCTATTGTCGAGGGAGCTAAGAAGTTC
CCTAACACCGAGTTCGTGAAGGTGAAGGGCCTCCACTTCAGCCAGGAGGACGCTCCAGATGAAATGGGTA
AGTACATCAAGAGCTTCGTGGAGCGCGTGCTGAAGAACGAGCAGTAATTCTAGGCGATCGCTCGAGGCAT
TATTATACCTTGTACCCCCACCGTGCAGGTTATAATTAATTTTCTCCGCAGGTTGAACATGGAAATAAAA
GCAAACTTGTATGAGTTTAAACCTAGAGCGGCCGCTGGCCGCAATAAAATATCTTTATTTTCATTACATC
TGTGTGTTGGTTTTTTGTGTGAGGATCTAAATGAGTCTTCGGACCTCGCGGGGGCCGCTTAAGCGGTGGT
TAGGGTTTGTCTGACGCGGGGGGAGGGGGAAGGAACGAAACACTCTCATTCGGAGGCGGCTCGGGGTTTG
GTCTTGGTGGCCACGGGCACGCAGAAGAGCGCCGCGATCCTCTTAAGCACCCCCCCGCCCTCCGTGGAGG
CGGGGGTTTGGTCGGCGGGTGGTAACTGGCGGGCCGCTGACTCGGGCGGGTCGCGCGCCCCAGAGTGTGA
CCTTTTCGGTCTGCTCGCAGACCCCCGGGCGGCGCCGCCGCGGCGGCGACGGGCTCGCTGGGTCCTAGGC
TCCATGGGGACCGTATACGTGGACAGGCTCTGGAGCATCCGCACGACTGCGGTGATATTACCGGAGACCT
TCTGCGGGACGAGCCGGGTCACGCGGCTGACGCGGAGCGTCCGTTGGGCGACAAACACCAGGACGGGGCA
CAGGTACACTATCTTGTCACCCGGAGGCGCGAGGGACTGCAGGAGCTTCAGGGAGTGGCGCAGCTGCTTC
ATCCCCGTGGCCCGTTGCTCGCGTTTGCTGGCGGTGTCCCCGGAAGAAATATATTTGCATGTCTTTAGTT
CTATGATGACACAAACCCCGCCCAGCGTCTTGTCATTGGCGAATTCGAACACGCAGATGCAGTCGGGGCG
GCGCGGTCCCAGGTCCACTTCGCATATTAAGGTGACGCGTGTGGCCTCGAACACCGAGCGACCCTGCAGC
GACCCGCTTAAAAGCTTGATTCTTCTGACACAACAGTCTCGAACTTAAGCTGCAGAAGTTGGTCGTGAGG
CACTGGGCAGGTAAGTATCAAGGTTACAAGACAGGTTTAAGGAGACCAATAGAAACTGGGCTTGTCGAGA
CAGAGAAGACTCTTGCGTTTCTGATAGGCACCTATTGGTCTTACTGACATCCACTTTGCCTTTCTCTCCA
CAGGTGTCCACTCCCAGTTCAATTACAGCTCTTAAGGCTAGAGTACTTAATACGACTCACTATAGGCTAG
CAAAGCCACCATGGCCGATGCTAAGAACATTAAGAAGGGCCCTGCTCCCTTCTACCCTCTGGAGGATGGC
ACCGCTGGCGAGCAGCTGCACAAGGCCATGAAGAGGTATGCCCTGGTGCCTGGCACCATTGCCTTCACCG
ATGCCCACATTGAGGTGGACATCACCTATGCCGAGTACTTCGAGATGTCTGTGCGCCTGGCCGAGGCCAT
GAAGAGGTACGGCCTGAACACCAACCACCGCATCGTGGTGTGCTCTGAGAACTCTCTGCAGTTCTTCATG
CCAGTGCTGGGCGCCCTGTTCATCGGAGTGGCCGTGGCCCCTGCTAACGACATTTACAACGAGCGCGAGC
TGCTGAACAGCATGGGCATTTCTCAGCCTACCGTGGTGTTCGTGTCTAAGAAGGGCCTGCAGAAGATCCT
GAACGTGCAGAAGAAGCTGCCTATCATCCAGAAGATCATCATCATGGACTCTAAGACCGACTACCAGGGC
TTCCAGAGCATGTACACATTCGTGACATCTCATCTGCCTCCTGGCTTCAACGAGTACGACTTCGTGCCAG
AGTCTTTCGACAGGGACAAAACCATTGCCCTGATCATGAACAGCTCTGGGTCTACCGGCCTGCCTAAGGG
CGTGGCCCTGCCTCATCGCACCGCCTGTGTGCGCTTCTCTCACGCCCGCGACCCTATTTTCGGCAACCAG
ATCATCCCCGACACCGCTATTCTGAGCGTGGTGCCATTCCACCACGGCTTCGGCATGTTCACCACCCTGG
GCTACCTGATTTGCGGCTTTCGGGTGGTGCTGATGTACCGCTTCGAGGAGGAGCTGTTCCTGCGCAGCCT
GCAAGACTACAAAATTCAGTCTGCCCTGCTGGTGCCAACCCTGTTCAGCTTCTTCGCTAAGAGCACCCTG
ATCGACAAGTACGACCTGTCTAACCTGCACGAGATTGCCTCTGGCGGCGCCCCACTGTCTAAGGAGGTGG
GCGAAGCCGTGGCCAAGCGCTTTCATCTGCCAGGCATCCGCCAGGGCTACGGCCTGACCGAGACAACCAG
CGCCATTCTGATTACCCCAGAGGGCGACGACAAGCCTGGCGCCGTGGGCAAGGTGGTGCCATTCTTCGAG
GCCAAGGTGGTGGACCTGGACACCGGCAAGACCCTGGGAGTGAACCAGCGCGGCGAGCTGTGTGTGCGCG
GCCCTATGATTATGTCCGGCTACGTGAATAACCCTGAGGCCACAAACGCCCTGATCGACAAGGACGGCTG
GCTGCACTCTGGCGACATTGCCTACTGGGACGAGGACGAGCACTTCTTCATCGTGGACCGCCTGAAGTCT
CTGATCAAGTACAAGGGCTACCAGGTGGCCCCAGCCGAGCTGGAGTCTATCCTGCTGCAGCACCCTAACA
TTTTCGACGCCGGAGTGGCCGGCCTGCCCGACGACGATGCCGGCGAGCTGCCTGCCGCCGTCGTCGTGCT
GGAACACGGCAAGACCATGACCGAGAAGGAGATCGTGGACTATGTGGCCAGCCAGGTGACAACCGCCAAG
AAGCTGCGCGGCGGAGTGGTGTTCGTGGACGAGGTGCCCAAGGGCCTGACCGGCAAGCTGGACGCCCGCA
AGATCCGCGAGATCCTGATCAAGGCTAAGAAAGGCGGCAAGATCGCCGTGTAATGCGGCCGCTTCGAGCA
GACATGATAAGATACATTGATGAGTTTGGACAAACCACAACTAGAATGCAGTGAAAAAAATGCTTTATTT
GTGAAATTTGTGATGCTATTGCTTTATTTGTAACCATTATAAGCTGCAATAAACAAGTTAACAACAACAA
TTGCATTCATTTTATGTTTCAGGTTCAGGGGGAGGTGTGGGAGGTTTTTTAAAGCAAGTAAAACCTCTAC
AAATGTGGTAAAATCGATAAGGATCCAGGTGGCACTTTTCGGGGAAATGTGCGCGGAACCCCTATTTGTT
TATTTTTCTAAATACATTCAAATATGTATCCGCTCATGAGACAATAACCCTGATAAATGCTTCAATAATA
TTGAAAAAGGAAGAGTATGAGTATTCAACATTTCCGTGTCGCCCTTATTCCCTTTTTTGCGGCATTTTGC
CTTCCTGTTTTTGCTCACCCAGAAACGCTGGTGAAAGTAAAAGATGCTGAAGATCAGTTGGGTGCACGAG
TGGGTTACATCGAACTGGATCTCAACAGCGGTAAGATCCTTGAGAGTTTTCGCCCCGAAGAACGTTTTCC
AATGATGAGCACTTTTAAAGTTCTGCTATGTGGCGCGGTATTATCCCGTATTGACGCCGGGCAAGAGCAA
CTCGGTCGCCGCATACACTATTCTCAGAATGACTTGGTTGAGTACTCACCAGTCACAGAAAAGCATCTTA
CGGATGGCATGACAGTAAGAGAATTATGCAGTGCTGCCATAACCATGAGTGATAACACTGCGGCCAACTT
ACTTCTGACAACGATCGGAGGACCGAAGGAGCTAACCGCTTTTTTGCACAACATGGGGGATCATGTAACT
CGCCTTGATCGTTGGGAACCGGAGCTGAATGAAGCCATACCAAACGACGAGCGTGACACCACGATGCCTG
TAGCAATGGCAACAACGTTGCGCAAACTATTAACTGGCGAACTACTTACTCTAGCTTCCCGGCAACAATT
AATAGACTGGATGGAGGCGGATAAAGTTGCAGGACCACTTCTGCGCTCGGCCCTTCCGGCTGGCTGGTTT
ATTGCTGATAAATCTGGAGCCGGTGAGCGTGGGTCTCGCGGTATCATTGCAGCACTGGGGCCAGATGGTA
AGCCCTCCCGTATCGTAGTTATCTACACGACGGGGAGTCAGGCAACTATGGATGAACGAAATAGACAGAT
CGCTGAGATAGGTGCCTCACTGATTAAGCATTGGTAACTGTCAGACCAAGTTTACTCATATATACTTTAG
ATTGATTTAAAACTTCATTTTTAATTTAAAAGGATCTAGGTGAAGATCCTTTTTGATAATCTCATGACCA
AAATCCCTTAACGTGAGTTTTCGTTCCACTGAGCGTCAGACCCCGTAGAAAAGATCAAAGGATCTTCTTG
AGATCCTTTTTTTCTGCGCGTAATCTGCTGCTTGCAAACAAAAAAACCACCGCTACCAGCGGTGGTTTGT
TTGCCGGATCAAGAGCTACCAACTCTTTTTCCGAAGGTAACTGGCTTCAGCAGAGCGCAGATACCAAATA
CTGTTCTTCTAGTGTAGCCGTAGTTAGGCCACCACTTCAAGAACTCTGTAGCACCGCCTACATACCTCGC
TCTGCTAATCCTGTTACCAGTGGCTGCTGCCAGTGGCGATAAGTCGTGTCTTACCGGGTTGGACTCAAGA
CGATAGTTACCGGATAAGGCGCAGCGGTCGGGCTGAACGGGGGGTTCGTGCACACAGCCCAGCTTGGAGC
GAACGACCTACACCGAACTGAGATACCTACAGCGTGAGCTATGAGAAAGCGCCACGCTTCCCGAAGGGAG
AAAGGCGGACAGGTATCCGGTAAGCGGCAGGGTCGGAACAGGAGAGCGCACGAGGGAGCTTCCAGGGGGA
AACGCCTGGTATCTTTATAGTCCTGTCGGGTTTCGCCACCTCTGACTTGAGCGTCGATTTTTGTGATGCT
CGTCAGGGGGGCGGAGCCTATGGAAAAACGCCAGCAACGCGGCCTTTTTACGGTTCCTGGCCTTTTGCTG
GCCTTTTGCTCACATGGCTCGACAGATCTGCGCAGCACCATGGCCTGAAATAACCTCTGAAAGAGGAACT
TGGTTAGGTACCTTCTGAGGCGGAAAGAACCAGCTGTGGAATGTGTGTCAGTTAGGGTGTGGAAAGTCCC
CAGGCTCCCCAGCAGGCAGAAGTATGCAAAGCATGCATCTCAATTAGTCAGCAACCAGGTGTGGAAAGTC
CCCAGGCTCCCCAGCAGGCAGAAGTATGCAAAGCATGCATCTCAATTAGTCAGCAACCATAGTCCCGCCC
CTAACTCCGCCCATCCCGCCCCTAACTCCGCCCAGTTCCGCCCATTCTCCGCCCCATGGCTGACTAATTT
TTTTTATTTATGCAGAGGCCGAGGCCGCCTCGGCCTCTGAGCTATTCCAGAAGTAGTGAGGAGGC
