>Addgene plasmid #136034 | psiCHECK3-EIF3B-88nt-A:U-Hairpin | depositor partial sequence | sequence record 263021 | 3'UTR with Insertion
TTCTAGGCGATCGCTCGAGGCATTATTATACCTTGTACCCCCACCGTGCAGGTTATAATTAATTTTCTCC
GCAGGTTGAACATGGAAATAAAAGCAAACTTGTATGAGTTTAAACCTAGAGCGGCCGCTGGCCGC
